>Addgene plasmid #138185 | KAT2A sgRNA1 | addgene full sequence | sequence record 275147 | Addgene NGS Result
GTGATGCGGTTTTGGCAGTACATCAATGGGCGTGGATAGCGGTTTGACTCACGGGGATTTCCAAGTCTCC
ACCCCATTGACGTCAATGGGAGTTTGTTTTGGCACCAAAATCAACGGGACTTTCCAAAATGTCGTAACAA
CTCCGCCCCATTGACGCAAATGGGCGGTAGGCGTGTACGGTGGGAGGTCTATATAAGCAGCGCGTTTTGC
CTGTACTGGGTCTCTCTGGTTAGACCAGATCTGAGCCTGGGAGCTCTCTGGCTAACTAGGGAACCCACTG
CTTAAGCCTCAATAAAGCTTGCCTTGAGTGCTTCAAGTAGTGTGTGCCCGTCTGTTGTGTGACTCTGGTA
ACTAGAGATCCCTCAGACCCTTTTAGTCAGTGTGGAAAATCTCTAGCAGTGGCGCCCGAACAGGGACTTG
AAAGCGAAAGGGAAACCAGAGGAGCTCTCTCGACGCAGGACTCGGCTTGCTGAAGCGCGCACGGCAAGAG
GCGAGGGGCGGCGACTGGTGAGTACGCCAAAAATTTTGACTAGCGGAGGCTAGAAGGAGAGAGATGGGTG
CGAGAGCGTCAGTATTAAGCGGGGGAGAATTAGATCGCGATGGGAAAAAATTCGGTTAAGGCCAGGGGGA
AAGAAAAAATATAAATTAAAACATATAGTATGGGCAAGCAGGGAGCTAGAACGATTCGCAGTTAATCCTG
GCCTGTTAGAAACATCAGAAGGCTGTAGACAAATACTGGGACAGCTACAACCATCCCTTCAGACAGGATC
AGAAGAACTTAGATCATTATATAATACAGTAGCAACCCTCTATTGTGTGCATCAAAGGATAGAGATAAAA
GACACCAAGGAAGCTTTAGACAAGATAGAGGAAGAGCAAAACAAAAGTAAGACCACCGCACAGCAAGCGG
CCGCTGATCTTCAGACCTGGAGGAGGAGATATGAGGGACAATTGGAGAAGTGAATTATATAAATATAAAG
TAGTAAAAATTGAACCATTAGGAGTAGCACCCACCAAGGCAAAGAGAAGAGTGGTGCAGAGAGAAAAAAG
AGCAGTGGGAATAGGAGCTTTGTTCCTTGGGTTCTTGGGAGCAGCAGGAAGCACTATGGGCGCAGCGTCA
ATGACGCTGACGGTACAGGCCAGACAATTATTGTCTGGTATAGTGCAGCAGCAGAACAATTTGCTGAGGG
CTATTGAGGCGCAACAGCATCTGTTGCAACTCACAGTCTGGGGCATCAAGCAGCTCCAGGCAAGAATCCT
GGCTGTGGAAAGATACCTAAAGGATCAACAGCTCCTGGGGATTTGGGGTTGCTCTGGAAAACTCATTTGC
ACCACTGCTGTGCCTTGGAATGCTAGTTGGAGTAATAAATCTCTGGAACAGATTTGGAATCACACGACCT
GGATGGAGTGGGACAGAGAAATTAACAATTACACAAGCTTAATACACTCCTTAATTGAAGAATCGCAAAA
CCAGCAAGAAAAGAATGAACAAGAATTATTGGAATTAGATAAATGGGCAAGTTTGTGGAATTGGTTTAAC
ATAACAAATTGGCTGTGGTATATAAAATTATTCATAATGATAGTAGGAGGCTTGGTAGGTTTAAGAATAG
TTTTTGCTGTACTTTCTATAGTGAATAGAGTTAGGCAGGGATATTCACCATTATCGTTTCAGACCCACCT
CCCAACCCCGAGGGGACCCGACAGGCCCGAAGGAATAGAAGAAGAAGGTGGAGAGAGAGACAGAGACAGA
TCCATTCGATTAGTGAACGGATCGGCACTGCGTGCGCCAATTCTGCAGACAAATGGCAGTATTCATCCAC
AATTTTAAAAGAAAAGGGGGGATTGGGGGGTACAGTGCAGGGGAAAGAATAGTAGACATAATAGCAACAG
ACATACAAACTAAAGAATTACAAAAACAAATTACAAAAATTCAAAATTTTCGGGTTTATTACAGGGACAG
CAGAGATCCAGTTTGGTTAATTAAGGTACCGAGGGCCTATTTCCCATGATTCCTTCATATTTGCATATAC
GATACAAGGCTGTTAGAGAGATAATTAGAATTAATTTGACTGTAAACACAAAGATATTAGTACAAAATAC
GTGACGTAGAAAGTAATAATTTCTTGGGTAGTTTGCAGTTTTAAAATTATGTTTTAAAATGGACTATCAT
ATGCTTACCGTAACTTGAAAGTATTTCGATTTCTTGGCTTTATATATCTTGTGGAAAGGACGAAACACCG
CTGCTGGAAAAGTTCCGAGGTTTTAGAGCTAGAAATAGCAAGTTAAAATAAGGCTAGTCCGTTATCAACT
TGAAAAAGTGGCACCGAGTCGGTGCTTTTTTGAATTCGCTAGCTAGGTCTTGAAAGGAGTGGGAATTGGC
TCCGGTGCCCGTCAGTGGGCAGAGCGCACATCGCCCACAGTCCCCGAGAAGTTGGGGGGAGGGGTCGGCA
ATTGATCCGGTGCCTAGAGAAGGTGGCGCGGGGTAAACTGGGAAAGTGATGTCGTGTACTGGCTCCGCCT
TTTTCCCGAGGGTGGGGGAGAACCGTATATAAGTGCAGTAGTCGCCGTGAACGTTCTTTTTCGCAACGGG
TTTGCCGCCAGAACACAGGACCGGTTCTAGAGCGCTGCCACCATGGACAAGAAGTACAGCATCGGCCTGG
ACATCGGCACCAACTCTGTGGGCTGGGCCGTGATCACCGACGAGTACAAGGTGCCCAGCAAGAAATTCAA
GGTGCTGGGCAACACCGACCGGCACAGCATCAAGAAGAACCTGATCGGAGCCCTGCTGTTCGACAGCGGC
GAAACAGCCGAGGCCACCCGGCTGAAGAGAACCGCCAGAAGAAGATACACCAGACGGAAGAACCGGATCT
GCTATCTGCAAGAGATCTTCAGCAACGAGATGGCCAAGGTGGACGACAGCTTCTTCCACAGACTGGAAGA
GTCCTTCCTGGTGGAAGAGGATAAGAAGCACGAGCGGCACCCCATCTTCGGCAACATCGTGGACGAGGTG
GCCTACCACGAGAAGTACCCCACCATCTACCACCTGAGAAAGAAACTGGTGGACAGCACCGACAAGGCCG
ACCTGCGGCTGATCTATCTGGCCCTGGCCCACATGATCAAGTTCCGGGGCCACTTCCTGATCGAGGGCGA
CCTGAACCCCGACAACAGCGACGTGGACAAGCTGTTCATCCAGCTGGTGCAGACCTACAACCAGCTGTTC
GAGGAAAACCCCATCAACGCCAGCGGCGTGGACGCCAAGGCCATCCTGTCTGCCAGACTGAGCAAGAGCA
GACGGCTGGAAAATCTGATCGCCCAGCTGCCCGGCGAGAAGAAGAATGGCCTGTTCGGAAACCTGATTGC
CCTGAGCCTGGGCCTGACCCCCAACTTCAAGAGCAACTTCGACCTGGCCGAGGATGCCAAACTGCAGCTG
AGCAAGGACACCTACGACGACGACCTGGACAACCTGCTGGCCCAGATCGGCGACCAGTACGCCGACCTGT
TTCTGGCCGCCAAGAACCTGTCCGACGCCATCCTGCTGAGCGACATCCTGAGAGTGAACACCGAGATCAC
CAAGGCCCCCCTGAGCGCCTCTATGATCAAGAGATACGACGAGCACCACCAGGACCTGACCCTGCTGAAA
GCTCTCGTGCGGCAGCAGCTGCCTGAGAAGTACAAAGAGATTTTCTTCGACCAGAGCAAGAACGGCTACG
CCGGCTACATTGACGGCGGAGCCAGCCAGGAAGAGTTCTACAAGTTCATCAAGCCCATCCTGGAAAAGAT
GGACGGCACCGAGGAACTGCTCGTGAAGCTGAACAGAGAGGACCTGCTGCGGAAGCAGCGGACCTTCGAC
AACGGCAGCATCCCCCACCAGATCCACCTGGGAGAGCTGCACGCCATTCTGCGGCGGCAGGAAGATTTTT
ACCCATTCCTGAAGGACAACCGGGAAAAGATCGAGAAGATCCTGACCTTCCGCATCCCCTACTACGTGGG
CCCTCTGGCCAGGGGAAACAGCAGATTCGCCTGGATGACCAGAAAGAGCGAGGAAACCATCACCCCCTGG
AACTTCGAGGAAGTGGTGGACAAGGGCGCTTCCGCCCAGAGCTTCATCGAGCGGATGACCAACTTCGATA
AGAACCTGCCCAACGAGAAGGTGCTGCCCAAGCACAGCCTGCTGTACGAGTACTTCACCGTGTATAACGA
GCTGACCAAAGTGAAATACGTGACCGAGGGAATGAGAAAGCCCGCCTTCCTGAGCGGCGAGCAGAAAAAG
GCCATCGTGGACCTGCTGTTCAAGACCAACCGGAAAGTGACCGTGAAGCAGCTGAAAGAGGACTACTTCA
AGAAAATCGAGTGCTTCGACTCCGTGGAAATCTCCGGCGTGGAAGATCGGTTCAACGCCTCCCTGGGCAC
ATACCACGATCTGCTGAAAATTATCAAGGACAAGGACTTCCTGGACAATGAGGAAAACGAGGACATTCTG
GAAGATATCGTGCTGACCCTGACACTGTTTGAGGACAGAGAGATGATCGAGGAACGGCTGAAAACCTATG
CCCACCTGTTCGACGACAAAGTGATGAAGCAGCTGAAGCGGCGGAGATACACCGGCTGGGGCAGGCTGAG
CCGGAAGCTGATCAACGGCATCCGGGACAAGCAGTCCGGCAAGACAATCCTGGATTTCCTGAAGTCCGAC
GGCTTCGCCAACAGAAACTTCATGCAGCTGATCCACGACGACAGCCTGACCTTTAAAGAGGACATCCAGA
AAGCCCAGGTGTCCGGCCAGGGCGATAGCCTGCACGAGCACATTGCCAATCTGGCCGGCAGCCCCGCCAT
TAAGAAGGGCATCCTGCAGACAGTGAAGGTGGTGGACGAGCTCGTGAAAGTGATGGGCCGGCACAAGCCC
GAGAACATCGTGATCGAAATGGCCAGAGAGAACCAGACCACCCAGAAGGGACAGAAGAACAGCCGCGAGA
GAATGAAGCGGATCGAAGAGGGCATCAAAGAGCTGGGCAGCCAGATCCTGAAAGAACACCCCGTGGAAAA
CACCCAGCTGCAGAACGAGAAGCTGTACCTGTACTACCTGCAGAATGGGCGGGATATGTACGTGGACCAG
GAACTGGACATCAACCGGCTGTCCGACTACGATGTGGACCATATCGTGCCTCAGAGCTTTCTGAAGGACG
ACTCCATCGACAACAAGGTGCTGACCAGAAGCGACAAGAACCGGGGCAAGAGCGACAACGTGCCCTCCGA
AGAGGTCGTGAAGAAGATGAAGAACTACTGGCGGCAGCTGCTGAACGCCAAGCTGATTACCCAGAGAAAG
TTCGACAATCTGACCAAGGCCGAGAGAGGCGGCCTGAGCGAACTGGATAAGGCCGGCTTCATCAAGAGAC
AGCTGGTGGAAACCCGGCAGATCACAAAGCACGTGGCACAGATCCTGGACTCCCGGATGAACACTAAGTA
CGACGAGAATGACAAGCTGATCCGGGAAGTGAAAGTGATCACCCTGAAGTCCAAGCTGGTGTCCGATTTC
CGGAAGGATTTCCAGTTTTACAAAGTGCGCGAGATCAACAACTACCACCACGCCCACGACGCCTACCTGA
ACGCCGTCGTGGGAACCGCCCTGATCAAAAAGTACCCTAAGCTGGAAAGCGAGTTCGTGTACGGCGACTA
CAAGGTGTACGACGTGCGGAAGATGATCGCCAAGAGCGAGCAGGAAATCGGCAAGGCTACCGCCAAGTAC
TTCTTCTACAGCAACATCATGAACTTTTTCAAGACCGAGATTACCCTGGCCAACGGCGAGATCCGGAAGC
GGCCTCTGATCGAGACAAACGGCGAAACCGGGGAGATCGTGTGGGATAAGGGCCGGGATTTTGCCACCGT
GCGGAAAGTGCTGAGCATGCCCCAAGTGAATATCGTGAAAAAGACCGAGGTGCAGACAGGCGGCTTCAGC
AAAGAGTCTATCCTGCCCAAGAGGAACAGCGATAAGCTGATCGCCAGAAAGAAGGACTGGGACCCTAAGA
AGTACGGCGGCTTCGACAGCCCCACCGTGGCCTATTCTGTGCTGGTGGTGGCCAAAGTGGAAAAGGGCAA
GTCCAAGAAACTGAAGAGTGTGAAAGAGCTGCTGGGGATCACCATCATGGAAAGAAGCAGCTTCGAGAAG
AATCCCATCGACTTTCTGGAAGCCAAGGGCTACAAAGAAGTGAAAAAGGACCTGATCATCAAGCTGCCTA
AGTACTCCCTGTTCGAGCTGGAAAACGGCCGGAAGAGAATGCTGGCCTCTGCCGGCGAACTGCAGAAGGG
AAACGAACTGGCCCTGCCCTCCAAATATGTGAACTTCCTGTACCTGGCCAGCCACTATGAGAAGCTGAAG
GGCTCCCCCGAGGATAATGAGCAGAAACAGCTGTTTGTGGAACAGCACAAGCACTACCTGGACGAGATCA
TCGAGCAGATCAGCGAGTTCTCCAAGAGAGTGATCCTGGCCGACGCTAATCTGGACAAAGTGCTGTCCGC
CTACAACAAGCACCGGGATAAGCCCATCAGAGAGCAGGCCGAGAATATCATCCACCTGTTTACCCTGACC
AATCTGGGAGCCCCTGCCGCCTTCAAGTACTTTGACACCACCATCGACCGGAAGAGGTACACCAGCACCA
AAGAGGTGCTGGACGCCACCCTGATCCACCAGAGCATCACCGGCCTGTACGAGACACGGATCGACCTGTC
TCAGCTGGGAGGCGACAAGCGACCTGCCGCCACAAAGAAGGCTGGACAGGCTAAGAAGAAGAAAGATTAC
AAAGACGATGACGATAAGGGATCCGGCGCAACAAACTTCTCTCTGCTGAAACAAGCCGGAGATGTCGAAG
AGAATCCTGGACCGACCGAGTACAAGCCCACGGTGCGCCTCGCCACCCGCGACGACGTCCCCAGGGCCGT
ACGCACCCTCGCCGCCGCGTTCGCCGACTACCCCGCCACGCGCCACACCGTCGATCCGGACCGCCACATC
GAGCGGGTCACCGAGCTGCAAGAACTCTTCCTCACGCGCGTCGGGCTCGACATCGGCAAGGTGTGGGTCG
CGGACGACGGCGCCGCGGTGGCGGTCTGGACCACGCCGGAGAGCGTCGAAGCGGGGGCGGTGTTCGCCGA
GATCGGCCCGCGCATGGCCGAGTTGAGCGGTTCCCGGCTGGCCGCGCAGCAACAGATGGAAGGCCTCCTG
GCGCCGCACCGGCCCAAGGAGCCCGCGTGGTTCCTGGCCACCGTCGGAGTCTCGCCCGACCACCAGGGCA
AGGGTCTGGGCAGCGCCGTCGTGCTCCCCGGAGTGGAGGCGGCCGAGCGCGCCGGGGTGCCCGCCTTCCT
GGAGACCTCCGCGCCCCGCAACCTCCCCTTCTACGAGCGGCTCGGCTTCACCGTCACCGCCGACGTCGAG
GTGCCCGAAGGACCGCGCACCTGGTGCATGACCCGCAAGCCCGGTGCCTGAACGCGTTAAGTCGACAATC
AACCTCTGGATTACAAAATTTGTGAAAGATTGACTGGTATTCTTAACTATGTTGCTCCTTTTACGCTATG
TGGATACGCTGCTTTAATGCCTTTGTATCATGCTATTGCTTCCCGTATGGCTTTCATTTTCTCCTCCTTG
TATAAATCCTGGTTGCTGTCTCTTTATGAGGAGTTGTGGCCCGTTGTCAGGCAACGTGGCGTGGTGTGCA
CTGTGTTTGCTGACGCAACCCCCACTGGTTGGGGCATTGCCACCACCTGTCAGCTCCTTTCCGGGACTTT
CGCTTTCCCCCTCCCTATTGCCACGGCGGAACTCATCGCCGCCTGCCTTGCCCGCTGCTGGACAGGGGCT
CGGCTGTTGGGCACTGACAATTCCGTGGTGTTGTCGGGGAAATCATCGTCCTTTCCTTGGCTGCTCGCCT
GTGTTGCCACCTGGATTCTGCGCGGGACGTCCTTCTGCTACGTCCCTTCGGCCCTCAATCCAGCGGACCT
TCCTTCCCGCGGCCTGCTGCCGGCTCTGCGGCCTCTTCCGCGTCTTCGCCTTCGCCCTCAGACGAGTCGG
ATCTCCCTTTGGGCCGCCTCCCCGCGTCGACTTTAAGACCAATGACTTACAAGGCAGCTGTAGATCTTAG
CCACTTTTTAAAAGAAAAGGGGGGACTGGAAGGGCTAATTCACTCCCAACGAAGACAAGATCTGCTTTTT
GCTTGTACTGGGTCTCTCTGGTTAGACCAGATCTGAGCCTGGGAGCTCTCTGGCTAACTAGGGAACCCAC
TGCTTAAGCCTCAATAAAGCTTGCCTTGAGTGCTTCAAGTAGTGTGTGCCCGTCTGTTGTGTGACTCTGG
TAACTAGAGATCCCTCAGACCCTTTTAGTCAGTGTGGAAAATCTCTAGCAGGGCCCGTTTAAACCCGCTG
ATCAGCCTCGACTGTGCCTTCTAGTTGCCAGCCATCTGTTGTTTGCCCCTCCCCCGTGCCTTCCTTGACC
CTGGAAGGTGCCACTCCCACTGTCCTTTCCTAATAAAATGAGGAAATTGCATCGCATTGTCTGAGTAGGT
GTCATTCTATTCTGGGGGGTGGGGTGGGGCAGGACAGCAAGGGGGAGGATTGGGAAGACAATAGCAGGCA
TGCTGGGGATGCGGTGGGCTCTATGGCTTCTGAGGCGGAAAGAACCAGCTGGGGCTCTAGGGGGTATCCC
C
[124 nt withheld, positions 8682-8805]
C
[91 nt withheld, positions 8807-8897]
A
[49 nt withheld, positions 8899-8947]
CCTTTGACGTTGGAGTCCACGTTCTTT
[37 nt withheld, positions 8975-9011]
ACCCTATCTCGGTCTATTCTTTTGATTTATAAGGGATTTTGCCGATTTCGGCCTATTGGTTAAAAAATGA
GCTGATTTAACAAAAATTTAACGCGAATTAATTCTGTGGAATGTGTGTCAGTTAGGGTGTGGAAAGTCCC
CAGGCTCCCCAGCAGGCAGAAGTATGCAAAGCATGCATCTCAATTAGTCAGCAACCAGGTGTGGAAAGTC
CCCAGGCTCCCCAGCAGGCAGAAGTATGCAAAGCATGCATCTCAATTAGTCAGCAACCATAGTCCCGCCC
CTAACTCCGCCCATCCCGCCCCTAACTCCGCCCAGTTCCGCCCATTCTCCGCCCCATGGCTGACTAATTT
TTTTTATTTATGCAGAGGCCGAGGCCGCCTCTGCCTCTGAGCTATTCCAGAAGTAGTGAGGAGGCTTTTT
TGGAGGCCTAGGCTTTTGCAAAAAGCTCCCGGGAGCTTGTATATCCATTTTCGGATCTGATCAGCACGTG
TTGACAATTAATCATCGGCATAGTATATCGGCATAGTATAATACGACAAGGTGAGGAACTAAACCATGGC
CAAGTTGACCAGTGCCGTTCCGGTGCTCACCGCGCGCGACGTCGCCGGAGCGGTCGAGTTCTGGACCGAC
CGGCTCGGGTTCTCCCGGGACTTCGTGGAGGACGACTTCGCCGGTGTGGTCCGGGACGACGTGACCCTGT
TCATCAGCGCGGTCCAGGACCAGGTGGTGCCGGACAACACCCTGGCCTGGGTGTGGGTGCGCGGCCTGGA
CGAGCTGTACGCCGAGTGGTCGGAGGTCGTGTCCACGAACTTCCGGGACGCCTCCGGGCCGGCCATGACC
GAGATCGGCGAGCAGCCGTGGGGGCGGGAGTTCGCCCTGCGCGACCCGGCCGGCAACTGCGTGCACTTCG
TGGCCGAGGAGCAGGACTGACACGTGCTACGAGATTTCGATTCCACCGCCGCCTTCTATGAAAGGTTGGG
CTTCGGAATCGTTTTCCGGGACGCCGGCTGGATGATCCTCCAGCGCGGGGATCTCATGCTGGAGTTCTTC
GCCCACCCCAACTTGTTTATTGCAGCTTATAATGGTTACAAATAAAGCAATAGCATCACAAATTTCACAA
ATAAAGCATTTTTTTCACTGCATTCTAGTTGTGGTTTGTCCAAACTCATCAATGTATCTTATCATGTCTG
TATACCGTCGACCTCTAGCTAGAGCTTGGCGTAATCATGGTCATAGCTGTTTCCTGTGTGAAATTGTTAT
CCGCTCACAATTCCACACAACATACGAGCCGGAAGCATAAAGTGTAAAGCCTGGGGTGCCTAATGAGTGA
GCTAACTCACATTAATTGCGTTGCGCTCACTGCCCGCTTTCCAGTCGGGAAACCTGTCGTGCCAGCTGCA
TTAATGAATCGGCCAACGCGCGGGGAGAGGCGGTTTGCGTATTGGGCGCTCTTCCGCTTCCTCGCTCACT
GACTCGCTGCGCTCGGTCGTTCGGCTGCGGCGAGCGGTATCAGCTCACTCAAAGGCGGTAATACGGTTAT
CCACAGAATCAGGGGATAACGCAGGAAAGAACATGTGAGCAAAAGGCCAGCAAAAGGCCAGGAACCGTAA
AAAGGCCGCGTTGCTGGCGTTTTTCCATAGGCTCCGCCCCCCTGACGAGCATCACAAAAATCGACGCTCA
AGTCAGAGGTGGCGAAACCCGACAGGACTATAAAGATACCAGGCGTTTCCCCCTGGAAGCTCCCTCGTGC
GCTCTCCTGTTCCGACCCTGCCGCTTACCGGATACCTGTCCGCCTTTCTCCCTTCGGGAAGCGTGGCGCT
TTCTCATAGCTCACGCTGTAGGTATCTCAGTTCGGTGTAGGTCGTTCGCTCCAAGCTGGGCTGTGTGCAC
GAACCCCCCGTTCAGCCCGACCGCTGCGCCTTATCCGGTAACTATCGTCTTGAGTCCAACCCGGTAAGAC
ACGACTTATCGCCACTGGCAGCAGCCACTGGTAACAGGATTAGCAGAGCGAGGTATGTAGGCGGTGCTAC
AGAGTTCTTGAAGTGGTGGCCTAACTACGGCTACACTAGAAGAACAGTATTTGGTATCTGCGCTCTGCTG
AAGCCAGTTACCTTCGGAAAAAGAGTTGGTAGCTCTTGATCCGGCAAACAAACCACCGCTGGTAGCGGTG
GTTTTTTTGTTTGCAAGCAGCAGATTACGCGCAGAAAAAAAGGATCTCAAGAAGATCCTTTGATCTTTTC
TACGGGGTCTGACGCTCAGTGGAACGAAAACTCACGTTAAGGGATTTTGGTCATGAGATTATCAAAAAGG
ATCTTCACCTAGATCCTTTTAAATTAAAAATGAAGTTTTAAATCAATCTAAAGTATATATGAGTAAACTT
GGTCTGACAGTTACCAATGCTTAATCAGTGAGGCACCTATCTCAGCGATCTGTCTATTTCGTTCATCCAT
AGTTGCCTGACTCCCCGTCGTGTAGATAACTACGATACGGGAGGGCTTACCATCTGGCCCCAGTGCTGCA
ATGATACCGCGAGACCCACGCTCACCGGCTCCAGATTTATCAGCAATAAACCAGCCAGCCGGAAGGGCCG
AGCGCAGAAGTGGTCCTGCAACTTTATCCGCCTCCATCCAGTCTATTAATTGTTGCCGGGAAGCTAGAGT
AAGTAGTTCGCCAGTTAATAGTTTGCGCAACGTTGTTGCCATTGCTACAGGCATCGTGGTGTCACGCTCG
TCGTTTGGTATGGCTTCATTCAGCTCCGGTTCCCAACGATCAAGGCGAGTTACATGATCCCCCATGTTGT
GCAAAAAAGCGGTTAGCTCCTTCGGTCCTCCGATCGTTGTCAGAAGTAAGTTGGCCGCAGTGTTATCACT
CATGGTTATGGCAGCACTGCATAATTCTCTTACTGTCATGCCATCCGTAAGATGCTTTTCTGTGACTGGT
GAGTACTCAACCAAGTCATTCTGAGAATAGTGTATGCGGCGACCGAGTTGCTCTTGCCCGGCGTCAATAC
GGGATAATACCGCGCCACATAGCAGAACTTTAAAAGTGCTCATCATTGGAAAACGTTCTTCGGGGCGAAA
ACTCTCAAGGATCTTACCGCTGTTGAGATCCAGTTCGATGTAACCCACTCGTGCACCCAACTGATCTTCA
GCATCTTTTACTTTCACCAGCGTTTCTGGGTGAGCAAAAACAGGAAGGCAAAATGCCGCAAAAAAGGGAA
TAAGGGCGACACGGAAATGTTGAATACTCATACTCTTCCTTTTTCAATATTATTGAAGCATTTATCAGGG
TTATTGTCTCATGAGCGGATACATATTTGAATGTATTTAGAAAAATAAACAAATAGGGGTTCCGCGCACA
TTTCCCCGAAAAGTGCCACCTGACGTCGACGGATCGGGAGATCTCCCGATCCCCTATGGTGCACTCTCAG
TACAATCTGCTCTGATGCCGCATAGTTAAGCCAGTATCTGCTCCCTGCTTGTGTGTTGGAGGTCGCTGAG
TAGTGCGCGAGCAAAATTTAAGCTACAACAAGGCAAGGCTTGACCGACAATTGCATGAAGAATCTGCTTA
GGGTTAGGCGTTTTGCGCTGCTTCGCGATGTACGGGCCAGATATACGCGTTGACATTGATTATTGACTAG
TTATTAATAGTAATCAATTACGGGGTCATTAGTTCATAGCCCATATATGGAGTTCCGCGTTACATAACTT
ACGGTAAATGGCCCGCCTGGCTGACCGCCCAACGACCCCCGCCCATTGACGTCAATAATGACGTATGTTC
CCATAGTAACGCCAATAGGGACTTTCCATTGACGTCAATGGGTGGAGTATTTACGGTAAACTGCCCACTT
GGCAGTACATCAAGTGTATCATATGCCAAGTACGCCCCCTATTGACGTCAATGACGGTAAATGGCCCGCC
TGGCATTATGCCCAGTACATGACCTTATGGGACTTTCCTACTTGGCAGTACATCTACGTATTAGTCATCG
CTATTACCATG
Features (pLannotate 1.2.2; 33 found; start..end, strand, type, name):
      1..200     +  promoter       CMV promoter: human cytomegalovirus (CMV) immediate early promoter
    218..398     +  LTR            5' LTR (truncated): truncated 5' long terminal repeat (LTR) from HIV-1
    445..570     +  misc_feature   HIV-1 Ψ: packaging signal of human immunodeficiency virus type 1
    554..917     +  CDS            HIV-1 gag (fragment): gag protein from human immunodeficiency virus 1; gag
   1063..1296    +  misc_feature   RRE: The Rev response element (RRE) of HIV-1 allows for Rev-dependent mRNA export from the nucleus to the cytoplasm.
   1673..1773    +  CDS            Rev (fragment): human immunodeficiency virus 1 (HIV-1) Rev protein; rev; enhances nuclear export of unspliced and incompletely spliced viral mRNAs
   1823..1940    +  misc_feature   cPPT/CTS: central polypurine tract and central termination sequence of HIV-1
   1991..2231    +  promoter       U6 promoter: RNA polymerase III promoter for human U6 snRNA
   2260..2335    +  misc_RNA       gRNA scaffold: guide RNA scaffold for the Streptococcus pyogenes CRISPR/Cas9 system
   2353..2371    +  CDS            small t antigen (fragment): SV40 (simian virus 40) small t antigen
   2397..2608    +  promoter       EF-1α core promoter: core promoter for human elongation factor EF-1α
   2633..6736    +  CDS            Cas9: Cas9 (Csn1) endonuclease from the Streptococcus pyogenes Type II CRISPR/Cas system generates RNA-guided double strand breaks in DNA
   6874..7471    +  CDS            PuroR (fragment): puromycin N-acetyltransferase; pac from Streptomyces; confers resistance to puromycin
   7487..8075    +  misc_feature   WPRE: woodchuck hepatitis virus posttranscriptional regulatory element
   8126..8145    +  misc_feature   cPPT/CTS (fragment): central polypurine tract and central termination sequence of HIV-1
   8147..8380    +  LTR            3' LTR (ΔU3): self-inactivating 3' long terminal repeat (LTR) from HIV-1
   8412..8636    +  polyA_signal   bGH poly(A) signal: bovine growth hormone polyadenylation signal
   8640..8661    +  promoter       SV40 promoter (fragment): SV40 enhancer and early promoter
   8682..9110    +  rep_origin     f1 ori (sequence partly withheld): f1 bacteriophage origin of replication; arrow indicates direction of (+) strand synthesis
   9124..9453    +  promoter       SV40 promoter: SV40 enhancer and early promoter
   9501..9548    +  promoter       EM7 promoter: synthetic bacterial promoter&nbsp
   9567..9941    +  CDS            BleoR: antibiotic-binding protein; Sh ble from Streptoalloteichus hindustanus; confers resistance to bleomycin, phleomycin, and Zeocin™
   9951..10076   +  CDS            ble (fragment): BLE_KLEPN - Experimental evidence at protein level: Swiss-Prot protein existence level 1. Binding protein with a strong affinity to the bleomycin family of antibiotics. Binds to CL990; an antimitotic-antibiotic compound. From Klebsiella pneumoniae.
  10071..10192   +  polyA_signal   SV40 poly(A) signal: SV40 polyadenylation signal
  10263..10285   -  protein_bind   lac operator (fragment): The lac repressor binds to the lac operator to inhibit transcription in E. coli. This inhibition can be relieved by adding lactose or isopropyl-β-D-thiogalactopyranoside (IPTG). lac repressor encoded by lacI
  10289..10319   -  promoter       lac promoter: promoter for the E. coli lac operon
  10334..10355   -  protein_bind   CAP binding site: CAP binding activates transcription in the presence of cAMP. E. coli catabolite activator protein
  10368..10460   -  CDS            lacI (fragment): lac repressor; lacI; The lac repressor binds to the lac operator to inhibit transcription in E. coli. This inhibition can be relieved by adding lactose or isopropyl-β-D-thiogalactopyranoside (IPTG).
  10643..11231   -  rep_origin     ori: high-copy-number ColE1/pMB1/pBR322/pUC origin of replication
  11402..12262   -  CDS            AmpR: β-lactamase; bla; confers resistance to ampicillin, carbenicillin, and related antibiotics
  12263..12367   -  promoter       AmpR promoter: bla
  12426..12478   -  misc_feature   bom (fragment): basis of mobility region from pBR322
  12633..13012   +  enhancer       CMV enhancer: human cytomegalovirus immediate early enhancer
