[The description below was written by a language model from this plasmid's Addgene catalogue record and pLannotate feature annotations shown in this document.]
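Description:
KAT2A sgRNA1 is a third-generation lentiviral CRISPR plasmid built on the LentiCRISPR v2 backbone. It delivers both Streptococcus pyogenes Cas9 and a single guide RNA directed against human KAT2A (also known as GCN5 or GCN5L2). The guide oligonucleotide was inserted through the backbone's BsmBI sites, which were destroyed in cloning. This places it between the human U6 RNA polymerase III promoter and the S. pyogenes gRNA scaffold. Downstream, an EF-1α core promoter drives the Cas9 coding sequence, followed by a puromycin N-acetyltransferase gene for selecting transduced mammalian cells. The feature table does not annotate the element linking Cas9 to the puromycin marker. A WPRE after this cassette enhances transcript expression.

The viral framework consists of a CMV enhancer/promoter fused to a truncated HIV-1 5' LTR, which allows Tat-independent production of genomic RNA. It also includes the Ψ packaging signal with a gag fragment, the RRE for Rev-dependent nuclear export, the cPPT/CTS, and a self-inactivating ΔU3 3' LTR followed by a bGH polyadenylation signal. Outside the LTRs are an f1 origin and an SV40/EM7-driven bleomycin (Zeocin) resistance cassette. The plasmid is propagated in E. coli through a high-copy ColE1/pUC-type origin with ampicillin resistance.

The catalogue lists a total size of 14,873 bp, whereas the sequenced record behind the feature table is 13,012 nt. The record does not explain this difference. The construct is intended for packaging into lentivirus for Cas9-mediated disruption of KAT2A in human cells, and the associated publication concerns TRRAP depletion and senescence in liver cancer.
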