Addgene plasmid #138185: KAT2A sgRNA1
Purpose: 3rd generation lentiviral gRNA plasmid targeting human KAT2A
Depositing lab: Wen Xue. Depositing organization: University of Massachusetts, Worcester. Publication: Depletion of TRRAP induces p53-independent senescence in liver cancer by downregulating mitotic genes. Kwan SY, Sheel A, Song CQ, Zhang XO, Jiang T, Dang H, Cao Y, Ozata DM, Mou H, Yin H, Weng Z, Wang XW, Xue W. Hepatology. 2019 Jun 12. doi: 10.1002/hep.30807. PubMed 31188495.
Backbone
  Vector backbone: LentiCRISPR v2
  Backbone manufacturer: Feng Zhang (Addgene plasmid # 52961)
  Total vector size (bp): 14873
  Vector type: Mammalian Expression, Lentiviral, CRISPR
  Selectable markers: Puromycin
Growth in bacteria
  Bacterial resistance: Ampicillin, 100 μg/mL
  Growth temperature: 37°C
  Growth strain: NEB Stable
  Copy number: High Copy
Gene/Insert
  Gene/Insert name: KAT2A (alt names: GCN5; GCN5L2)
  gRNA/shRNA sequence: CACCGCTGCTGGAAAAGTTCCGAG
  Species: H. sapiens (human)
  GenBank ID: NC_000017.11 NM_021078.3
  Entrez Gene: KAT2A (a.k.a. GCN5, GCN5L2, PCAF-b, hGCN5)
  Promoter: U6
  Cloning method: Restriction Enzyme; 5′ cloning site BsmBI (destroyed during cloning); 3′ cloning site BsmB1 (destroyed during cloning)
  Sequencing primers: 5′ hU6-F (5'-GAGGGCCTATTTCCCATGATT-3')
Terms and licenses: Academic/Nonprofit Terms; Industry Terms: Not Available to Industry
How to cite: KAT2A sgRNA1 was a gift from Wen Xue (Addgene plasmid # 138185 ; http://n2t.net/addgene:138185 ; RRID:Addgene_138185)
